Addgene plasmid #201464: pCMV6-AN-DDK_WT RAD23A_delta aa 230-285 (delta XPC-binding domain)
Purpose: Expresses a mutant form of human RAD23A that lacks the XPC-binding domain. Variant of plasmid pCMV6-AN-DDK_WT RAD23A.
Depositing lab: Roger Woodgate. Depositing organization: National Institute of Child Health and Human Development (NICHD). Publication: A novel interaction between RAD23A/B and Y-family DNA polymerases. Ashton NW, Jaiswal N, Cestari Moreno N, Semenova IV, D'Orlando DA, Teatin Latancia M, McIntyre J, Woodgate R, Bezsonova I. J Mol Biol. 2023 Nov 5:168353. doi: 10.1016/j.jmb.2023.168353. PubMed 37935254.
Backbone
  Vector backbone: pCMV6-AN-DDK
  Backbone manufacturer: Origene
  Total vector size (bp): 6854
  Vector type: Mammalian Expression
  Selectable markers: Neomycin (select with G418)
Growth in bacteria
  Bacterial resistance: Ampicillin, 100 μg/mL
  Growth temperature: 37°C
  Growth strain: DH5alpha
  Copy number: High Copy
Gene/Insert
  Gene/Insert name: UV excision repair protein RAD23 homolog A
  Species: H. sapiens (human)
  Mutation: Lacks residues 230-285
  Entrez Gene: RAD23A (a.k.a. HHR23A, HR23A)
  Tag / fusion protein: FLAG (N terminal on backbone)
Terms and licenses: Academic/Nonprofit Terms; Industry Terms: Not Available to Industry
How to cite: pCMV6-AN-DDK_WT RAD23A_delta aa 230-285 (delta XPC-binding domain) was a gift from Roger Woodgate (Addgene plasmid # 201464 ; http://n2t.net/addgene:201464 ; RRID:Addgene_201464)
