[The description below was written by a language model from this plasmid's Addgene catalogue record and pLannotate feature annotations shown in this document.]
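Description:
pCMV6-AN-DDK_WT RAD23A_delta aa 230-285 (delta XPC-binding domain) is a mammalian expression plasmid of about 6.9 kb built on the commercial pCMV6-AN-DDK backbone. It is maintained in E. coli through a high-copy ColE1/pUC-type origin with ampicillin resistance (AmpR, β-lactamase under its own promoter). It also carries an f1 phage origin and remnants of lac-derived cloning sequence (lacZα and lacI fragments, lac promoter and operator) that have no role in the payload. For selection in mammalian cells, an SV40 enhancer/early promoter drives a neomycin phosphotransferase gene followed by an SV40 polyadenylation signal, allowing G418 selection of stable transfectants. A short ble fragment annotated just downstream of neo appears to be a vestigial piece of the resistance cassette.

The expression unit consists of the human cytomegalovirus immediate early enhancer and promoter, followed by a T7 promoter, an N-terminal FLAG (DDK) epitope supplied by the backbone, the RAD23A coding sequence, and a human growth hormone polyadenylation signal. The annotation tool labels the tag as a fragment of 3xFLAG, which fits a single FLAG unit. The insert is human RAD23A (HHR23A), the UV excision repair protein RAD23 homolog A, with residues 230-285 deleted to remove the XPC-binding domain. The feature table accordingly matches it only as a partial RAD23A sequence.

The plasmid is one of a set of variants derived from the corresponding wild-type RAD23A construct. The FLAG tag allows detection or immunoprecipitation of the mutant protein in transfected cells. The associated publication concerns an interaction between RAD23A/B and Y-family DNA polymerases, which suggests the deletion is used for domain mapping, though the record does not describe specific experiments.
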