Features (pLannotate 1.2.2; 20 found; start..end, strand, type, name):
      1..25      +  rep_origin     M13 ori (fragment): M13 bacteriophage origin of replication; arrow indicates direction of (+) strand synthesis
     29..183     -  CDS            lacZα (fragment): LacZα fragment of β-galactosidase; lacZ fragment
    343..722     +  enhancer       CMV enhancer: human cytomegalovirus immediate early enhancer
    724..923     +  promoter       CMV promoter: human cytomegalovirus (CMV) immediate early promoter
    952..970     +  promoter       T7 promoter: promoter for bacteriophage T7 RNA polymerase
   1023..1047    +  CDS            3xFLAG (fragment): three tandem FLAG® epitope tags
   1065..1985    +  CDS            RAD23A (fragment): RD23A_HUMAN - Experimental evidence at protein level: Swiss-Prot protein existence level 1. (Microbial infection) Involved in Vpr-dependent replication of HIV-1 in non-proliferating cells and primary macrophages. Required for the association of HIV-1 Vpr with the host proteasome. From Homo sapiens (Human).
   2089..2711    +  polyA_signal   hGH poly(A) signal: human growth hormone polyadenylation signal
   2740..3069    +  promoter       SV40 promoter: SV40 enhancer and early promoter
   3136..3927    +  CDS            neo: KKA2_KLEPN - Also known as kan, nptII. Experimental evidence at protein level: Swiss-Prot protein existence level 1. Resistance to kanamycin, neomycin, paromomycin, ribostamycin, butirosin and gentamicin B. From Klebsiella pneumoniae.
   3951..4109    +  CDS            ble (fragment): BLE_KLEPN - Experimental evidence at protein level: Swiss-Prot protein existence level 1. Binding protein with a strong affinity to the bleomycin family of antibiotics. Binds to CL990; an antimitotic-antibiotic compound. From Klebsiella pneumoniae.
   4104..4225    +  polyA_signal   SV40 poly(A) signal: SV40 polyadenylation signal
   4298..4314    -  protein_bind   lac operator: The lac repressor binds to the lac operator to inhibit transcription in E. coli. This inhibition can be relieved by adding lactose or isopropyl-β-D-thiogalactopyranoside (IPTG). lac repressor encoded by lacI
   4322..4352    -  promoter       lac promoter: promoter for the E. coli lac operon
   4367..4388    -  protein_bind   CAP binding site: CAP binding activates transcription in the presence of cAMP. E. coli catabolite activator protein
   4401..4493    -  CDS            lacI (fragment): lac repressor; lacI; The lac repressor binds to the lac operator to inhibit transcription in E. coli. This inhibition can be relieved by adding lactose or isopropyl-β-D-thiogalactopyranoside (IPTG).
   4676..5264    -  rep_origin     ori: high-copy-number ColE1/pMB1/pBR322/pUC origin of replication
   5435..6295    -  CDS            AmpR: β-lactamase; bla; confers resistance to ampicillin, carbenicillin, and related antibiotics
   6296..6400    -  promoter       AmpR promoter: bla
   6427..6855    +  rep_origin     f1 ori (sequence partly withheld): f1 bacteriophage origin of replication; arrow indicates direction of (+) strand synthesis
>Addgene plasmid #201464 | pCMV6-AN-DDK_WT RAD23A_delta aa 230-285 (delta XPC-binding domain) | addgene full sequence | sequence record 395043 | Addgene NGS Result
AACAAAATATTAACGCTTACAATTTCCATTCGCCATTCAGGCTGCGCAACTGTTGGGAAGGGCGATCGGT
GCGGGCCTCTTCGCTATTACGCCAGCTGGCGAAAGGGGGATGTGCTGCAAGGCGATTAAGTTGGGTAACG
CCAGGGTTTTCCCAGTCACGACGTTGTAAAACGACGGCCAGTGCCAAGCTGATCTATACATTGAATCAAT
ATTGGCAATTAGCCATATTAGTCATTGGTTATATAGCATAAATCAATATTGGCTATTGGCCATTGCATAC
GTTGTATCTATATCATAATATGTACATTTATATTGGCTCATGTCCAATATGACCGCCATGTTGACATTGA
TTATTGACTAGTTATTAATAGTAATCAATTACGGGGTCATTAGTTCATAGCCCATATATGGAGTTCCGCG
TTACATAACTTACGGTAAATGGCCCGCCTGGCTGACCGCCCAACGACCCCCGCCCATTGACGTCAATAAT
GACGTATGTTCCCATAGTAACGCCAATAGGGACTTTCCATTGACGTCAATGGGTGGAGTATTTACGGTAA
ACTGCCCACTTGGCAGTACATCAAGTGTATCATATGCCAAGTCCGCCCCCTATTGACGTCAATGACGGTA
AATGGCCCGCCTGGCATTATGCCCAGTACATGACCTTACGGGACTTTCCTACTTGGCAGTACATCTACGT
ATTAGTCATCGCTATTACCATGGTGATGCGGTTTTGGCAGTACACCAATGGGCGTGGATAGCGGTTTGAC
TCACGGGGATTTCCAAGTCTCCACCCCATTGACGTCAATGGGAGTTTGTTTTGGCACCAAAATCAACGGG
ACTTTCCAAAATGTCGTAATAACCCCGCCCCGTTGACGCAAATGGGCGGTAGGCGTGTACGGTGGGAGGT
CTATATAAGCAGAGCTCGTTTAGTGAACCGTCAGAATTTTGTAATACGACTCACTATAGGGCGGCCGGGA
ATTCGTCGACTGGATCCGGTACCGAGGAGATCTGCCACCATGGATTACAAGGATGACGACGATAAGGCGA
TCGCCATGGAGCATATGGCCGTCACTATTACCCTGAAGACCCTGCAGCAGCAGACATTCAAGATTCGGAT
GGAACCTGATGAGACAGTCAAAGTCCTGAAAGAGAAGATCGAGGCAGAAAAAGGACGAGACGCATTCCCT
GTCGCAGGACAGAAGCTGATCTACGCTGGGAAAATTCTGTCCGACGATGTGCCAATCAGGGACTATCGCA
TTGATGAGAAGAACTTTGTGGTCGTGATGGTGACTAAGACCAAAGCCGGCCAGGGGACATCTGCTCCCCC
TGAAGCAAGTCCAACTGCCGCTCCCGAGAGCTCCACCTCTTTCCCACCCGCCCCAACATCCGGAATGTCT
CACCCTCCACCCGCAGCCCGCGAAGACAAATCCCCCTCTGAGGAAAGCGCCCCTACCACATCCCCAGAGA
GTGTCTCAGGCAGCGTGCCCTCTAGTGGATCAAGCGGCCGAGAGGAAGATGCTGCATCAACACTGGTGAC
TGGAAGCGAGTACGAAACCATGCTGACAGAGATCATGAGTATGGGCTATGAGCGGGAAAGAGTCGTGGCC
GCTCTGCGAGCCAGCTACAACAATCCCCACCGGGCTGTGGAGTATCTGCTGACTGGGATTCCTGGCAGCC
CCGAGCCTGAACATGGGTCTGTCCAAGAAAGTCAGGTGTCAGAGCAGCCAGCAACCGAGGCAGCAGGAGA
AGAACCTCCAGGGGAGCTGGCCGACATCTCTGATGTCGAGGGCGAAGTGGGGGCAATTGGAGAGGAAGCC
CCTCAGATGAATTACATCCAGGTCACCCCACAGGAGAAGGAAGCTATTGAACGGCTGAAAGCACTGGGCT
TCCCCGAGAGCCTGGTCATCCAGGCCTATTTTGCTTGCGAGAAGAACGAAAATCTGGCTGCAAACTTCCT
GCTGAGCCAGAATTTTGACGATGAGTAAGAATTCGGATCCACGCGTAAGCTTCTCGAGACGCGTTAAGCG
GCCGCACTCGAGGTTTAAACGGCCGGCCGCGGTCATAGCTGTTTCCTGAACAGATCCCGGGTGGCATCCC
TGTGACCCCTCCCCAGTGCCTCTCCTGGCCCTGGAAGTTGCCACTCCAGTGCCCACCAGCCTTGTCCTAA
TAAAATTAAGTTGCATCATTTTGTCTGACTAGGTGTCCTTCTATAATATTATGGGGTGGAGGGGGGTGGT
ATGGAGCAAGGGGCAAGTTGGGAAGACAACCTGTAGGGCCTGCGGGGTCTATTGGGAACCAAGCTGGAGT
GCAGTGGCACAATCTTGGCTCACTGCAATCTCCGCCTCCTGGGTTCAAGCGATTCTCCTGCCTCAGCCTC
CCGAGTTGTTGGGATTCCAGGCATGCATGACCAGGCTCAGCTAATTTTTGTTTTTTTGGTAGAGACGGGG
TTTCACCATATTGGCCAGGCTGGTCTCCAACTCCTAATCTCAGGTGATCTACCCACCTTGGCCTCCCAAA
TTGCTGGGATTACAGGCGTGAACCACTGCTCCCTTCCCTGTCCTTCTGATTTTAAAATAACTATACCAGC
AGGAGGACGTCCAGACACAGCATAGGCTACCTGGCCATGCCCAACCGGTGGGACATTTGAGTTGCTTGCT
TGGCACTGTCCTCTCATGCGTTGGGTCCACTCAGTAGATGCCTGTTGAATTGGGTACGCGGCCAGCTTGG
CTGTGGAATGTGTGTCAGTTAGGGTGTGGAAAGTCCCCAGGCTCCCCAGCAGGCAGAAGTATGCAAAGCA
TGCATCTCAATTAGTCAGCAACCAGGTGTGGAAAGTCCCCAGGCTCCCCAGCAGGCAGAAGTATGCAAAG
CATGCATCTCAATTAGTCAGCAACCATAGTCCCGCCCCTAACTCCGCCCATCCCGCCCCTAACTCCGCCC
AGTTCCGCCCATTCTCCGCCCCATGGCTGACTAATTTTTTTTATTTATGCAGAGGCCGAGGCCGCCTCGG
CCTCTGAGCTATTCCAGAAGTAGTGAGGAGGCTTTTTTGGAGGCCTAGGCTTTTGCAAAAAGCTCCCGGG
AGCTTGTATATCCATTTTCGGATCTGATCAAGAGACAGGATGAGGATCGTTTCGCATGATTGAACAAGAT
GGATTGCACGCAGGTTCTCCGGCCGCTTGGGTGGAGAGGCTATTCGGCTATGACTGGGCACAACAGACAA
TCGGCTGCTCTGATGCCGCCGTGTTCCGGCTGTCAGCGCAGGGGCGCCCGGTTCTTTTTGTCAAGACCGA
CCTGTCCGGTGCCCTGAATGAACTGCAGGACGAGGCAGCGCGGCTATCGTGGCTGGCCACGACGGGCGTT
CCTTGCGCAGCTGTGCTCGACGTTGTCACTGAAGCGGGAAGGGACTGGCTGCTATTGGGCGAAGTGCCGG
GGCAGGATCTCCTGTCATCTCACCTTGCTCCTGCCGAGAAAGTATCCATCATGGCTGATGCAATGCGGCG
GCTGCATACGCTTGATCCGGCTACCTGCCCATTCGACCACCAAGCGAAACATCGCATCGAGCGAGCACGT
ACTCGGATGGAAGCCGGTCTTGTCGATCAGGATGATCTGGACGAAGAGCATCAGGGGCTCGCGCCAGCCG
AACTGTTCGCCAGGCTCAAGGCGCGCATGCCCGACGGCGAGGATCTCGTCGTGACCCATGGCGATGCCTG
CTTGCCGAATATCATGGTGGAAAATGGCCGCTTTTCTGGATTCATCGACTGTGGCCGGCTGGGTGTGGCC
GACCGCTATCAGGACATAGCGTTGGCTACCCGTGATATTGCTGAAGAGCTTGGCGGCGAATGGGCTGACC
GCTTCCTCGTGCTTTACGGTATCGCCGCTCCCGATTCGCAGCGCATCGCCTTCTATCGCCTTCTTGACGA
GTTCTTCTGAGCGGGACTCTGGGGTTCGAAATGACCGACCAAGCGACGCCCAACCTGCCATCACGAGATT
TCGATTCCACCGCCGCCTTCTATGAAAGGTTGGGCTTCGGAATCGTTTTCCGGGACGCCGGCTGGATGAT
CCTCCAGCGCGGGGATCTCATGCTGGAGTTCTTCGCCCACCCCAACTTGTTTATTGCAGCTTATAATGGT
TACAAATAAAGCAATAGCATCACAAATTTCACAAATAAAGCATTTTTTTCACTGCATTCTAGTTGTGGTT
TGTCCAAACTCATCAATGTATCTTATCATGTCTGTATACCGTCGACCTCTAGCTAGAGCTTGGCGTAATC
ATGGTCATAGCTGTTTCCTGTGTGAAATTGTTATCCGCTCACAATTCCACACAACATACGAGCCGGAAGC
ATAAAGTGTAAAGCCTGGGGTGCCTAATGAGTGAGCTAACTCACATTAATTGCGTTGCGCTCACTGCCCG
CTTTCCAGTCGGGAAACCTGTCGTGCCAGCTGCATTAATGAATCGGCCAACGCGCGGGGAGAGGCGGTTT
GCGTATTGGGCGCTCTTCCGCTTCCTCGCTCACTGACTCGCTGCGCTCGGTCGTTCGGCTGCGGCGAGCG
GTATCAGCTCACTCAAAGGCGGTAATACGGTTATCCACAGAATCAGGGGATAACGCAGGAAAGAACATGT
GAGCAAAAGGCCAGCAAAAGGCCAGGAACCGTAAAAAGGCCGCGTTGCTGGCGTTTTTCCATAGGCTCCG
CCCCCCTGACGAGCATCACAAAAATCGACGCTCAAGTCAGAGGTGGCGAAACCCGACAGGACTATAAAGA
TACCAGGCGTTTCCCCCTGGAAGCTCCCTCGTGCGCTCTCCTGTTCCGACCCTGCCGCTTACCGGATACC
TGTCCGCCTTTCTCCCTTCGGGAAGCGTGGCGCTTTCTCATAGCTCACGCTGTAGGTATCTCAGTTCGGT
GTAGGTCGTTCGCTCCAAGCTGGGCTGTGTGCACGAACCCCCCGTTCAGCCCGACCGCTGCGCCTTATCC
GGTAACTATCGTCTTGAGTCCAACCCGGTAAGACACGACTTATCGCCACTGGCAGCAGCCACTGGTAACA
GGATTAGCAGAGCGAGGTATGTAGGCGGTGCTACAGAGTTCTTGAAGTGGTGGCCTAACTACGGCTACAC
TAGAAGAACAGTATTTGGTATCTGCGCTCTGCTGAAGCCAGTTACCTTCGGAAAAAGAGTTGGTAGCTCT
TGATCCGGCAAACAAACCACCGCTGGTAGCGGTGGTTTTTTTGTTTGCAAGCAGCAGATTACGCGCAGAA
AAAAAGGATCTCAAGAAGATCCTTTGATCTTTTCTACGGGGTCTGACGCTCAGTGGAACGAAAACTCACG
TTAAGGGATTTTGGTCATGAGATTATCAAAAAGGATCTTCACCTAGATCCTTTTAAATTAAAAATGAAGT
TTTAAATCAATCTAAAGTATATATGAGTAAACTTGGTCTGACAGTTACCAATGCTTAATCAGTGAGGCAC
CTATCTCAGCGATCTGTCTATTTCGTTCATCCATAGTTGCCTGACTCCCCGTCGTGTAGATAACTACGAT
ACGGGAGGGCTTACCATCTGGCCCCAGTGCTGCAATGATACCGCGAGACCCACGCTCACCGGCTCCAGAT
TTATCAGCAATAAACCAGCCAGCCGGAAGGGCCGAGCGCAGAAGTGGTCCTGCAACTTTATCCGCCTCCA
TCCAGTCTATTAATTGTTGCCGGGAAGCTAGAGTAAGTAGTTCGCCAGTTAATAGTTTGCGCAACGTTGT
TGCCATTGCTACAGGCATCGTGGTGTCACGCTCGTCGTTTGGTATGGCTTCATTCAGCTCCGGTTCCCAA
CGATCAAGGCGAGTTACATGATCCCCCATGTTGTGCAAAAAAGCGGTTAGCTCCTTCGGTCCTCCGATCG
TTGTCAGAAGTAAGTTGGCCGCAGTGTTATCACTCATGGTTATGGCAGCACTGCATAATTCTCTTACTGT
CATGCCATCCGTAAGATGCTTTTCTGTGACTGGTGAGTACTCAACCAAGTCATTCTGAGAATAGTGTATG
CGGCGACCGAGTTGCTCTTGCCCGGCGTCAATACGGGATAATACCGCGCCACATAGCAGAACTTTAAAAG
TGCTCATCATTGGAAAACGTTCTTCGGGGCGAAAACTCTCAAGGATCTTACCGCTGTTGAGATCCAGTTC
GATGTAACCCACTCGTGCACCCAACTGATCTTCAGCATCTTTTACTTTCACCAGCGTTTCTGGGTGAGCA
AAAACAGGAAGGCAAAATGCCGCAAAAAAGGGAATAAGGGCGACACGGAAATGTTGAATACTCATACTCT
TCCTTTTTCAATATTATTGAAGCATTTATCAGGGTTATTGTCTCATGAGCGGATACATATTTGAATGTAT
TTAGAAAAATAAACAAATAGGGGTTCCGCGCACATTTCCCCGAAAAGTGCCACCTG
[124 nt withheld, positions 6427-6550]
C
[91 nt withheld, positions 6552-6642]
A
[49 nt withheld, positions 6644-6692]
CCTTTGACGTTGGAGTCCACGTTCTTT
[37 nt withheld, positions 6720-6756]
ACCCTATCTCGGTCTATTCTTTTGATTTATAAGGGATTTTGCCGATTTCGGCCTATTGGTTAAAAAATGA
GCTGATTTAACAAAAATTTAACGCGAATTTT
